>Addgene plasmid #231536 | pLVTHM-Chim-Pchi-3xFLAG | addgene full sequence | sequence record 465443 | Addgene NGS Result
TTGGAAGGGCTAATTCACTCCCAAAGAAGACAAGATATCCTTGATCTGTGGATCTACCACACACAAGGCT
ACTTCCCTGATTAGCAGAACTACACACCAGGGCCAGGGGTCAGATATCCACTGACCTTTGGATGGTGCTA
CAAGCTAGTACCAGTTGAGCCAGATAAGGTAGAAGAGGCCAATAAAGGAGAGAACACCAGCTTGTTACAC
CCTGTGAGCCTGCATGGGATGGATGACCCGGAGAGAGAAGTGTTAGAGTGGAGGTTTGACAGCCGCCTAG
CATTTCATCACGTGGCCCGAGAGCTGCATCCGGAGTACTTCAAGAACTGCTGATATCGAGCTTGCTACAA
GGGACTTTCCGCTGGGGACTTTCCAGGGAGGCGTGGCCTGGGCGGGACTGGGGAGTGGCGAGCCCTCAGA
TCCTGCATATAAGCAGCTGCTTTTTGCCTGTACTGGGTCTCTCTGGTTAGACCAGATCTGAGCCTGGGAG
CTCTCTGGCTAACTAGGGAACCCACTGCTTAAGCCTCAATAAAGCTTGCCTTGAGTGCTTCAAGTAGTGT
GTGCCCGTCTGTTGTGTGACTCTGGTAACTAGAGATCCCTCAGACCCTTTTAGTCAGTGTGGAAAATCTC
TAGCAGTGGCGCCCGAACAGGGACTTGAAAGCGAAAGGGAAACCAGAGGAGCTCTCTCGACGCAGGACTC
GGCTTGCTGAAGCGCGCACGGCAAGAGGCGAGGGGCGGCGACTGGTGAGTACGCCAAAAATTTTGACTAG
CGGAGGCTAGAAGGAGAGAGATGGGTGCGAGAGCGTCAGTATTAAGCGGGGGAGAATTAGATCGCGATGG
GAAAAAATTCGGTTAAGGCCAGGGGGAAAGAAAAAATATAAATTAAAACATATAGTATGGGCAAGCAGGG
AGCTAGAACGATTCGCAGTTAATCCTGGCCTGTTAGAAACATCAGAAGGCTGTAGACAAATACTGGGACA
GCTACAACCATCCCTTCAGACAGGATCAGAAGAACTTAGATCATTATATAATACAGTAGCAACCCTCTAT
TGTGTGCATCAAAGGATAGAGATAAAAGACACCAAGGAAGCTTTAGACAAGATAGAGGAAGAGCAAAACA
AAAGTAAGACCACCGCACAGCAAGCGGCCGCTGATCTTCAGACCTGGAGGAGGAGATATGAGGGACAATT
GGAGAAGTGAATTATATAAATATAAAGTAGTAAAAATTGAACCATTAGGAGTAGCACCCACCAAGGCAAA
GAGAAGAGTGGTGCAGAGAGAAAAAAGAGCAGTGGGAATAGGAGCTTTGTTCCTTGGGTTCTTGGGAGCA
GCAGGAAGCACTATGGGCGCAGCGTCAATGACGCTGACGGTACAGGCCAGACAATTATTGTCTGGTATAG
TGCAGCAGCAGAACAATTTGCTGAGGGCTATTGAGGCGCAACAGCATCTGTTGCAACTCACAGTCTGGGG
CATCAAGCAGCTCCAGGCAAGAATCCTGGCTGTGGAAAGATACCTAAAGGATCAACAGCTCCTGGGGATT
TGGGGTTGCTCTGGAAAACTCATTTGCACCACTGCTGTGCCTTGGAATGCTAGTTGGAGTAATAAATCTC
TGGAACAGATTTGGAATCACACGACCTGGATGGAGTGGGACAGAGAAATTAACAATTACACAAGCTTAAT
ACACTCCTTAATTGAAGAATCGCAAAACCAGCAAGAAAAGAATGAACAAGAATTATTGGAATTAGATAAA
TGGGCAAGTTTGTGGAATTGGTTTAACATAACAAATTGGCTGTGGTATATAAAATTATTCATAATGATAG
TAGGAGGCTTGGTAGGTTTAAGAATAGTTTTTGCTGTACTTTCTATAGTGAATAGAGTTAGGCAGGGATA
TTCACCATTATCGTTTCAGACCCACCTCCCAACCCCGAGGGGACCCGACAGGCCCGAAGGAATAGAAGAA
GAAGGTGGAGAGAGAGACAGAGACAGATCCATTCGATTAGTGAACGGATCTCGACGGTATCGATCACGAG
ACTAGCCTCGACCATCGCGATGTCGACGATAAGCTTTGCAAAGATGGATAAAGTTTTAAACAGAGAGGAA
TCTTTGCAGCTAATGGACCTTCTAGGTCTTGAAAGGAGTGGGAATTGGCTCCGGTGCCCGTCAGTGGGCA
GAGCGCACATCGCCCACAGTCCCCGAGAAGTTGGGGGGAGGGGTCGGCAATTGAACCGGTGCCTAGAGAA
GGTGGCGCGGGGTAAACTGGGAAAGTGATGTCGTGTACTGGCTCCGCCTTTTTCCCGAGGGTGGGGGAGA
ACCGTATATAAGTGCAGTAGTCGCCGTGAACGTTCTTTTTCGCAACGGGTTTGCCGCCAGAACACAGGTA
AGTGCCGTGTGTGGTTCCCGCGGGCCTGGCCTCTTTACGGGTTATGGCCCTTGCGTGCCTTGAATTACTT
CCACCTGGCTGCAGTACGTGATTCTTGATCCCGAGCTTCGGGTTGGAAGTGGGTGGGAGAGTTCGAGGCC
TTGCGCTTAAGGAGCCCCTTCGCCTCGTGCTTGAGTTGAGGCCTGGCCTGGGCGCTGGGGCCGCCGCGTG
CGAATCTGGTGGCACCTTCGCGCCTGTCTCGCTGCTTTCGATAAGTCTCTAGCCATTTAAAATTTTTGAT
GACCTGCTGCGACGCTTTTTTTCTGGCAAGATAGTCTTGTAAATGCGGGCCAAGATCTGCACACTGGTAT
TTCGGTTTTTGGGGCCGCGGGCGGCGACGGGGCCCGTGCGTCCCAGCGCACATGTTCGGCGAGGCGGGGC
CTGCGAGCGCGGCCACCGAGAATCGGACGGGGGTAGTCTCAAGCTGGCCGGCCTGCTCTGGTGCCTGGCC
TCGCGCCGCCGTGTATCGCCCCGCCCTGGGCGGCAAGGCTGGCCCGGTCGGCACCAGTTGCGTGAGCGGA
AAGATGGCCGCTTCCCGGCCCTGCTGCAGGGAGCTCAAAATGGAGGACGCGGCGCTCGGGAGAGCGGGCG
GGTGAGTCACCCACACAAAGGAAAAGGGCCTTTCCGTCCTCAGCCGTCGCTTCATGTGACTCCACGGAGT
ACCGGGCGCCGTCCAGGCACCTCGATTAGTTCTCGAGCTTTTGGAGTACGTCGTCTTTAGGTTGGGGGGA
GGGGTTTTATGCGATGGAGTTTCCCCACACTGAGTGGGTGGAGACTGAAGTTAGGCCAGCTTGGCACTTG
ATGTAATTCTCCTTGGAATTTGCCCTTTTTGAGTTTGGATCTTGGTTCATTCTCAAGCCTCAGACAGTGG
TTCAAAGTTTTTTTCTTCCATTTCAGGTGTCGTGAGGAATTTCGACATTTAAATTTAATTAATCTCGACG
GTATCGGTTAACTTTTAAAAGAAAAGGGGGGATTGGGGGGTACAGTGCAGGGGAAAGAATAGTAGACATA
ATAGCAACAGACATACAAACTAAAGAATTACAAAAACAAATTACAAAAATTCAAAATTTTATCGATCACG
AGACTAGCCTCGAGGTTTAAACATGTACAACATGATGGAAACAGAGCTGAAGCCTCCAGGACCTCAACAA
GCCAGCGGTGGAGGTGGCGGCGGTGGGAACGCTACCGCCGCTGCTACCGGCGGTAATCAGAAGAACAGCC
CATCCCACATCAAAAGGCCAATGAACTCTTTTATGGTGTGGGCCCAAATGATGAGGAAGGAGCTGACCCA
GAAGCACCCTGACCTCCACAATGCTGAGATCAGCAAACGCCTGGGAGAGATGTGGAAAGAACTCCCTGAA
AGCGACAAACAACCTTACGTGGAGCGGGCTCAGGCTCTGAAGCAACTGCATGAGCAGGAGTTTCCCTACT
ACAAATATCGCCCAAGAAGGAAAAGCTCTACTCTGATGAAGAAAGATAAGTACACACTGCCCGGAGGGCT
CCTCGCACCAGGTGGCAACAGTATGGCCTCTGGAGTTGGAGTGGGCGCTGGCCTGGGCGCAGGCGTTAAC
CAGCGCATGGACTCTTACGCCCACATGAACGGATGGTCCAACGGTAGTTACTCCATGATGCAGGAGCAGC
TCGGCTACCCTCAGCATCCCGGGCTCAATGCCCATGGAGCCGCCCAGATGCAGCCAATGCATAGGTACGA
TGTTAGCGCTCTGCAGTACAATAGCATGACCAGCAGCCAGACTTACATGAATGGTAGCCCTACTTATTCC
ATGAGCTATAGTCAACAGGGAACACCCGGAATGGCTCTGGGAAGCATGGGAAGCGTGGTCAAGAGCGAGG
CAAGCAGTAGCCCTCCTGTGGTCACCTCCAGCTCCCATTCCCGCGCACCATGCCAGGCTGGTGACCTCAG
AGACATGATCTCCATGTATCTCCCTGGCGCCGAGGTGCCAGAACCAGCCGCTCCAAGCAGGCTGCACATG
GCTCAGCACTATCAGAGTGGCCCTGTTCCCGGAACCGCCATCAACGGCACTCTGCCTCTGTCTCACATGA
CGCGTGGCAGCGGCGACTACAAGGACCACGACGGCGACTACAAGGACCACGACATCGACTACAAGGACGA
CGACGACAAGTAGACTAGTCATATGATAATCAACCTCTGGATTACAAAATTTGTGAAAGATTGACTGGTA
TTCTTAACTATGTTGCTCCTTTTACGCTATGTGGATACGCTGCTTTAATGCCTTTGTATCATGCTATTGC
TTCCCGTATGGCTTTCATTTTCTCCTCCTTGTATAAATCCTGGTTGCTGTCTCTTTATGAGGAGTTGTGG
CCCGTTGTCAGGCAACGTGGCGTGGTGTGCACTGTGTTTGCTGACGCAACCCCCACTGGTTGGGGCATTG
CCACCACCTGTCAGCTCCTTTCCGGGACTTTCGCTTTCCCCCTCCCTATTGCCACGGCGGAACTCATCGC
CGCCTGCCTTGCCCGCTGCTGGACAGGGGCTCGGCTGTTGGGCACTGACAATTCCGTGGTGTTGTCGGGG
AAGCTGACGTCCTTTCCATGGCTGCTCGCCTGTGTTGCCACCTGGATTCTGCGCGGGACGTCCTTCTGCT
ACGTCCCTTCGGCCCTCAATCCAGCGGACCTTCCTTCCCGCGGCCTGCTGCCGGCTCTGCGGCCTCTTCC
GCGTCTTCGCCTTCGCCCTCAGACGAGTCGGATCTCCCTTTGGGCCGCCTCCCCGCATCGGTACGTATGG
CCAGGTACCTTTAAGACCAATGACTTACAAGGCAGCTGTAGATCTTAGCCACTTTTTAAAAGAAAAGGGG
GGACTGGAAGGGCTAATTCACTCCCAACGAAGACAAGATGGGATCAATTCACCATGCTAGTGGATCCCCC
TCGAGTTTACCACTCCCTATCAGTGATAGAGAAAAGTGAAAGTCGAGTTTACCACTCCCTATCAGTGATA
GAGAAAAGTGAAAGTCGAGTTTACCACTCCCTATCAGTGATAGAGAAAAGTGAAAGTCGAGTTTACCACT
CCCTATCAGTGATAGAGAAAAGTGAAAGTCGAGTTTACCACTCCCTATCAGTGATAGAGAAAAGTGAAAG
TCGAGTTTACCACTCCCTATCAGTGATAGAGAAAAGTGAAAGTCGAGTTTACCACTCCCTATCAGTGATA
GAGAAAAGTGAAAGTCGGGGCTGCAGGAATTCGAACGCTGACGTCATCAACCCGCTCCAAGGAATCGCGG
GCCCAGTGTCACTAGGCGGGAACACCCAGCGCGCGTGCGCCCTGGCAGGAAGATGGCTGTGAGGGACAGG
GGAGTGGCGCCCTGCAATATTTGCATGTCGCTATGTGTTCTGGGAAATCACCATAAACGTGAAATGTCTT
TGGATTTGGGAATCTTATAAGTTCTGTATGAGACCACGCGGCGTCTCCAAGCTTATCGATACCGTCGCAT
GGGAATAACTTCGTATAGCATACATTATACGAAGTTATGCTGCTTTTTGCTTGTACTGGGTCTCTCTGGT
TAGACCAGATCTGAGCCTGGGAGCTCTCTGGCTAACTAGGGAACCCACTGCTTAAGCCTCAATAAAGCTT
GCCTTGAGTGCTTCAAGTAGTGTGTGCCCGTCTGTTGTGTGACTCTGGTAACTAGAGATCCCTCAGACCC
TTTTAGTCAGTGTGGAAAATCTCTAGCAGCATCTAGAATTAATTCCGTGTATTCTATAGTGTCACCTAAA
TCGTATGTGTATGATACATAAGGTTATGTATTAATTGTAGCCGCGTTCTAACGACAATATGTACAAGCCT
AATTGTGTAGCATCTGGCTTACTGAAGCAGACCCTATCATCTCTCTCGTAAACTGCCGTCAGAGTCGGTT
TGGTTGGACGAACCTTCTGAGTTTCTGGTAACGCCGTCCCGCACCCGGAAATGGTCAGCGAACCAATCAG
CAGGGTCATCGCTAGCCAGATCCTCTACGCCGGACGCATCGTGGCCGGCATCACCGGCGCCACAGGTGCG
GTTGCTGGCGCCTATATCGCCGACATCACCGATGGGGAAGATCGGGCTCGCCACTTCGGGCTCATGAGCG
CTTGTTTCGGCGTGGGTATGGTGGCAGGCCCCGTGGCCGGGGGACTGTTGGGCGCCATCTCCTTGCATGC
ACCATTCCTTGCGGCGGCGGTGCTCAACGGCCTCAACCTACTACTGGGCTGCTTCCTAATGCAGGAGTCG
CATAAGGGAGAGCGTCGAATGGTGCACTCTCAGTACAATCTGCTCTGATGCCGCATAGTTAAGCCAGCCC
CGACACCCGCCAACACCCGCTGACGCGCCCTGACGGGCTTGTCTGCTCCCGGCATCCGCTTACAGACAAG
CTGTGACCGTCTCCGGGAGCTGCATGTGTCAGAGGTTTTCACCGTCATCACCGAAACGCGCGAGACGAAA
GGGCCTCGTGATACGCCTATTTTTATAGGTTAATGTCATGATAATAATGGTTTCTTAGACGTCAGGTGGC
ACTTTTCGGGGAAATGTGCGCGGAACCCCTATTTGTTTATTTTTCTAAATACATTCAAATATGTATCCGC
TCATGAGACAATAACCCTGATAAATGCTTCAATAATATTGAAAAAGGAAGAGTATGAGTATTCAACATTT
CCGTGTCGCCCTTATTCCCTTTTTTGCGGCATTTTGCCTTCCTGTTTTTGCTCACCCAGAAACGCTGGTG
AAAGTAAAAGATGCTGAAGATCAGTTGGGTGCACGAGTGGGTTACATCGAACTGGATCTCAACAGCGGTA
AGATCCTTGAGAGTTTTCGCCCCGAAGAACGTTTTCCAATGATGAGCACTTTTAAAGTTCTGCTATGTGG
CGCGGTATTATCCCGTATTGACGCCGGGCAAGAGCAACTCGGTCGCCGCATACACTATTCTCAGAATGAC
TTGGTTGAGTACTCACCAGTCACAGAAAAGCATCTTACGGATGGCATGACAGTAAGAGAATTATGCAGTG
CTGCCATAACCATGAGTGATAACACTGCGGCCAACTTACTTCTGACAACGATCGGAGGACCGAAGGAGCT
AACCGCTTTTTTGCACAACATGGGGGATCATGTAACTCGCCTTGATCGTTGGGAACCGGAGCTGAATGAA
GCCATACCAAACGACGAGCGTGACACCACGATGCCTGTAGCAATGGCAACAACGTTGCGCAAACTATTAA
CTGGCGAACTACTTACTCTAGCTTCCCGGCAACAATTAATAGACTGGATGGAGGCGGATAAAGTTGCAGG
ACCACTTCTGCGCTCGGCCCTTCCGGCTGGCTGGTTTATTGCTGATAAATCTGGAGCCGGTGAGCGTGGG
TCTCGCGGTATCATTGCAGCACTGGGGCCAGATGGTAAGCCCTCCCGTATCGTAGTTATCTACACGACGG
GGAGTCAGGCAACTATGGATGAACGAAATAGACAGATCGCTGAGATAGGTGCCTCACTGATTAAGCATTG
GTAACTGTCAGACCAAGTTTACTCATATATACTTTAGATTGATTTAAAACTTCATTTTTAATTTAAAAGG
ATCTAGGTGAAGATCCTTTTTGATAATCTCATGACCAAAATCCCTTAACGTGAGTTTTCGTTCCACTGAG
CGTCAGACCCCGTAGAAAAGATCAAAGGATCTTCTTGAGATCCTTTTTTTCTGCGCGTAATCTGCTGCTT
GCAAACAAAAAAACCACCGCTACCAGCGGTGGTTTGTTTGCCGGATCAAGAGCTACCAACTCTTTTTCCG
AAGGTAACTGGCTTCAGCAGAGCGCAGATACCAAATACTGTTCTTCTAGTGTAGCCGTAGTTAGGCCACC
ACTTCAAGAACTCTGTAGCACCGCCTACATACCTCGCTCTGCTAATCCTGTTACCAGTGGCTGCTGCCAG
TGGCGATAAGTCGTGTCTTACCGGGTTGGACTCAAGACGATAGTTACCGGATAAGGCGCAGCGGTCGGGC
TGAACGGGGGGTTCGTGCACACAGCCCAGCTTGGAGCGAACGACCTACACCGAACTGAGATACCTACAGC
GTGAGCTATGAGAAAGCGCCACGCTTCCCGAAGGGAGAAAGGCGGACAGGTATCCGGTAAGCGGCAGGGT
CGGAACAGGAGAGCGCACGAGGGAGCTTCCAGGGGGAAACGCCTGGTATCTTTATAGTCCTGTCGGGTTT
CGCCACCTCTGACTTGAGCGTCGATTTTTGTGATGCTCGTCAGGGGGGCGGAGCCTATGGAAAAACGCCA
GCAACGCGGCCTTTTTACGGTTCCTGGCCTTTTGCTGGCCTTTTGCTCACATGTTCTTTCCTGCGTTATC
CCCTGATTCTGTGGATAACCGTATTACCGCCTTTGAGTGAGCTGATACCGCTCGCCGCAGCCGAACGACC
GAGCGCAGCGAGTCAGTGAGCGAGGAAGCGGAAGAGCGCCCAATACGCAAACCGCCTCTCCCCGCGCGTT
GGCCGATTCATTAATGCAGCTGTGGAATGTGTGTCAGTTAGGGTGTGGAAAGTCCCCAGGCTCCCCAGCA
GGCAGAAGTATGCAAAGCATGCATCTCAATTAGTCAGCAACCAGGTGTGGAAAGTCCCCAGGCTCCCCAG
CAGGCAGAAGTATGCAAAGCATGCATCTCAATTAGTCAGCAACCATAGTCCCGCCCCTAACTCCGCCCAT
CCCGCCCCTAACTCCGCCCAGTTCCGCCCATTCTCCGCCCCATGGCTGACTAATTTTTTTTATTTATGCA
GAGGCCGAGGCCGCCTCGGCCTCTGAGCTATTCCAGAAGTAGTGAGGAGGCTTTTTTGGAGGCCTAGGCT
TTTGCAAAAAGCTTGGACACAAGACAGGCTTGCGAGATATGTTTGAGAATACCACTTTATCCCGCGTCAG
GGAGAGGCAGTGCGTAAAAAGACGCGGACTCATGTGAAATACTGGTTTTTAGTGCGCCAGATCTCTATAA
TCTCGCGCAACCTATTTTCCCCTCGAACACTTTTTAAGCCGTAGATAAACAGGCTGGGACACTTCACATG
AGCGAAAAATACATCGTCACCTGGGACATGTTGCAGATCCATGCACGTAAACTCGCAAGCCGACTGATGC
CTTCTGAACAATGGAAAGGCATTATTGCCGTAAGCCGTGGCGGTCTGTACCGGGTGCGTTACTGGCGCGT
GAACTGGGTATTCGTCATGTCGATACCGTTTGTATTTCCAGCTACGATCACGACAACCAGCGCGAGCTTA
AAGTGCTGAAACGCGCAGAAGGCGATGGCGAAGGCTTCATCGTTATTGATGACCTGGTGGATACCGGTGG
TACTGCGGTTGCGATTCGTGAAATGTATCCAAAAGCGCACTTTGTCACCATCTTCGCAAAACCGGCTGGT
CGTCCGCTGGTTGATGACTATGTTGTTGATATCCCGCAAGATACCTGGATTGAACAGCCGTGGGATATGG
GCGTCGTATTCGTCCCGCCAATCTCCGGTCGCTAATCTTTTCAACGCCTGGCACTGCCGGGCGTTGTTCT
TTTTAACTTCAGGCGGGTTACAATAGTTTCCAGTAAGTATTCTGGAGGCTGCATCCATGACACAGGCAAA
CCTGAGCGAAACCCTGTTCAAACCCCGCTTTAAACATCCTGAAACCTCGACGCTAGTCCGCCGCTTTAAT
CACGGCGCACAACCGCCTGTGCAGTCGGCCCTTGATGGTAAAACCATCCCTCACTGGTATCGCATGATTA
ACCGTCTGATGTGGATCTGGCGCGGCATTGACCCACGCGAAATCCTCGACGTCCAGGCACGTATTGTGAT
GAGCGATGCCGAACGTACCGACGATGATTTATACGATACGGTGATTGGCTACCGTGGCGGCAACTGGATT
TATGAGTGGGCCCCGGATCTTTGTGAAGGAACCTTACTTCTGTGGTGTGACATAATTGGACAAACTACCT
ACAGAGATTTAAAGCTCTAAGGTAAATATAAAATTTTTAAGTGTATAATGTGTTAAACTACTGATTCTAA
TTGTTTGTGTATTTTAGATTCCAACCTATGGAACTGATGAATGGGAGCAGTGGTGGAATGCCTTTAATGA
GGAAAACCTGTTTTGCTCAGAAGAAATGCCATCTAGTGATGATGAGGCTACTGCTGACTCTCAACATTCT
ACTCCTCCAAAAAAGAAGAGAAAGGTAGAAGACCCCAAGGACTTTCCTTCAGAATTGCTAAGTTTTTTGA
GTCATGCTGTGTTTAGTAATAGAACTCTTGCTTGCTTTGCTATTTACACCACAAAGGAAAAAGCTGCACT
GCTATACAAGAAAATTATGGAAAAATATTCTGTAACCTTTATAAGTAGGCATAACAGTTATAATCATAAC
ATACTGTTTTTTCTTACTCCACACAGGCATAGAGTGTCTGCTATTAATAACTATGCTCAAAAATTGTGTA
CCTTTAGCTTTTTAATTTGTAAAGGGGTTAATAAGGAATATTTGATGTATAGTGCCTTGACTAGAGATCA
TAATCAGCCATACCACATTTGTAGAGGTTTTACTTGCTTTAAAAAACCTCCCACACCTCCCCCTGAACCT
GAAACATAAAATGAATGCAATTGTTGTTGTTAACTTGTTTATTGCAGCTTATAATGGTTACAAATAAAGC
AATAGCATCACAAATTTCACAAATAAAGCATTTTTTTCACTGCATTCTAGTTGTGGTTTGTCCAAACTCA
TCAATGTATCTTATCATGTCTGGATCAACTGGATAACTCAAGCTAACCAAAATCATCCCAAACTTCCCAC
CCCATACCCTATTACCACTGCCAATTACCTGTGGTTTCATTTACTCTAAACCTGTGATTCCTCTGAATTA
TTTTCATTTTAAAGAAATTGTATTTGTTAAATATGTACTACAAACTTAGTAG
Features (pLannotate 1.2.2; 36 found; start..end, strand, type, name):
      1..330     +  CDS            nef (fragment): NEF_HV1BR - Experimental evidence at protein level: Swiss-Prot protein existence level 1. Extracellular Nef protein targets CD4(+) T-lymphocytes for apoptosis by interacting with CXCR4 surface receptors (PubMed:14990729). From Human immunodeficiency virus type 1 group M subtype B (isolate BRU/LAI) (HIV-1).
    378..635     +  LTR            5' LTR (truncated): truncated 5' long terminal repeat (LTR) from HIV-1
    682..807     +  misc_feature   HIV-1 Ψ: packaging signal of human immunodeficiency virus type 1
    791..1154    +  CDS            HIV-1 gag (fragment): gag protein from human immunodeficiency virus 1; gag
   1300..1533    +  misc_feature   RRE: The Rev response element (RRE) of HIV-1 allows for Rev-dependent mRNA export from the nucleus to the cytoplasm.
   1910..2010    +  CDS            Rev (fragment): human immunodeficiency virus 1 (HIV-1) Rev protein; rev; enhances nuclear export of unspliced and incompletely spliced viral mRNAs
   2074..2140    +  CDS            small t antigen (fragment): SV40 (simian virus 40) small t antigen
   2147..3325    +  promoter       EF-1α promoter: strong constitutive promoter for human elongation factor EF-1α
   3373..3490    +  misc_feature   cPPT/CTS: central polypurine tract and central termination sequence of HIV-1
   3523..4479    +  CDS            Sox2: SOX2_MOUSE - Also known as Sox-2. Experimental evidence at protein level: Swiss-Prot protein existence level 1. Transcription factor that forms a trimeric complex with POU5F1 (OCT3/4) on DNA and controls the expression of a number of genes involved in embryonic development such as YES1, FGF4, UTF1 and ZFP206 (PubMed:15863505, PubMed:17097055, PubMed:19740739). Binds to the proximal enhancer region of NANOG (PubMed:15863505). Critical for early embryogenesis and for embryonic stem cell pluripotency (By similarity). Downstream SRRT target that mediates the promotion of neural stem cell self-rene
   4537..4560    +  CDS            5xFLAG (fragment): five tandem FLAG® epitope tags
   4578..5166    +  misc_feature   WPRE: woodchuck hepatitis virus posttranscriptional regulatory element
   5234..5253    +  misc_feature   cPPT/CTS (fragment): central polypurine tract and central termination sequence of HIV-1
   5255..5289    +  LTR            3' LTR (ΔU3) (fragment): self-inactivating 3' long terminal repeat (LTR) from HIV-1
   5334..5604    +  protein_bind   tetracycline response element: contains seven copies of the tetracycline operator tetO tetracycline repressor TetR
   5633..5847    +  promoter       H1 promoter: human H1 RNA promoter
   5858..5877    +  misc_feature   MCS (fragment): pBluescript multiple cloning site
   5885..5918    +  protein_bind   loxP: Cre-mediated recombination occurs in the 8-bp core sequence (GCATACAT). Cre recombinase
   5938..6118    +  LTR            5' LTR (truncated): truncated 5' long terminal repeat (LTR) from HIV-1
   6143..6161    -  promoter       SP6 promoter: promoter for bacteriophage SP6 RNA polymerase
   6389..6668    +  CDS            TcR (fragment): tetracycline efflux protein; tet; confers resistance to tetracycline
   6669..6717    -  misc_feature   bom (fragment): basis of mobility region from pBR322
   6819..6854    -  CDS            rop (fragment): Rop protein, which maintains plasmids at low copy number; rop
   6949..7053    +  promoter       AmpR promoter: bla
   7054..7914    +  CDS            AmpR: β-lactamase; bla; confers resistance to ampicillin, carbenicillin, and related antibiotics
   8085..8673    +  rep_origin     ori: high-copy-number ColE1/pMB1/pBR322/pUC origin of replication
   8856..8912    +  CDS            lacI (fragment): lac repressor; lacI; The lac repressor binds to the lac operator to inhibit transcription in E. coli. This inhibition can be relieved by adding lactose or isopropyl-β-D-thiogalactopyranoside (IPTG).
   8919..9248    +  promoter       SV40 promoter: SV40 enhancer and early promoter
   9448..9567    +  CDS            gpt (fragment): XGPT_ECOLI - Also known as gpp, gxu. Experimental evidence at protein level: Swiss-Prot protein existence level 1. Purine salvage pathway enzyme that catalyzes the transfer of the ribosyl-5-phosphate group from 5-phospho-alpha-D-ribose 1- diphosphate (PRPP) to the N9 position of the 6-oxopurines guanine and xanthine to form the corresponding ribonucleotides GMP (guanosine 5'- monophosphate) and XMP (xanthosine 5'-monophosphate), with the release of PPi. To a lesser extent, also acts on hypoxanthine (PubMed:9100006, PubMed:3886014). Does not ribophosphorylate adenine (PubMed:3886014). From Esch
   9567..9902    +  CDS            gpt (fragment): XGPT_ECOLI - Also known as gpp, gxu. Experimental evidence at protein level: Swiss-Prot protein existence level 1. Purine salvage pathway enzyme that catalyzes the transfer of the ribosyl-5-phosphate group from 5-phospho-alpha-D-ribose 1- diphosphate (PRPP) to the N9 position of the 6-oxopurines guanine and xanthine to form the corresponding ribonucleotides GMP (guanosine 5'- monophosphate) and XMP (xanthosine 5'-monophosphate), with the release of PPi. To a lesser extent, also acts on hypoxanthine (PubMed:9100006, PubMed:3886014). Does not ribophosphorylate adenine (PubMed:3886014). From Esch
   9997..10302   +  CDS            frsA (fragment): FRSA_ECOLI - Also known as yafA. Experimental evidence at protein level: Swiss-Prot protein existence level 1. Catalyzes the hydrolysis of esters (PubMed:15808744). Displays esterase activity toward pNP-butyrate (PubMed:15808744). May stimulate mixed-acid fermentation by acting as a fermentation/respiration switch that down-regulates respiration and up- regulates fermentation rates (PubMed:15169777). From Escherichia coli (strain K12).
  10306..10380   +  CDS            small t antigen (fragment): SV40 (simian virus 40) small t antigen
  10382..10447   +  intron         small t intron: SV40 (simian virus 40) small t antigen intron
  10577..10597   +  CDS            SV40 NLS: nuclear localization signal of SV40 (simian virus 40) large T antigen
  10916..10999   +  CDS            large T antigen (fragment): large T antigen from SV40 (simian virus 40)
  11022..11156   +  polyA_signal   SV40 poly(A) signal: SV40 polyadenylation signal
