[The description below was written by a language model from this plasmid's Addgene catalogue record and pLannotate feature annotations shown in this document.]
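Description:
pLVTHM-Chim-Pchi-3xFLAG is an 11.3 kb HIV-1-derived lentiviral transfer plasmid built on the pLVTHM backbone and catalogued as a mammalian expression vector for protein overexpression. It is maintained in E. coli through a high-copy ColE1/pUC-type origin with ampicillin selection (AmpR under its own bla promoter). The repeat-containing lentiviral backbone fits with the recombination-deficient strain listed for propagation. The bacterial portion also carries remnants of older pBR322- and pSV2-gpt-type vectors, including fragments of TcR, rop and bom, and an SV40 promoter followed by gpt fragments and SV40 small t intron and poly(A) sequences. These appear to be backbone legacy rather than functional parts of the payload.

The viral region contains a truncated 5' LTR, the Ψ packaging signal with a gag fragment, the RRE, a cPPT/CTS element and a WPRE. The 3' LTR is a self-inactivating ΔU3 type into which a tetracycline response element, the human H1 promoter, an MCS remnant and a loxP site are embedded. This is the backbone's shRNA cassette, and no hairpin is annotated there.

The payload is driven by the constitutive EF-1α promoter. It is a synthesized chimeric open reading frame in which the HMG DNA-binding domain of the Salpingoeca helianthica (choanoflagellate) factor Pchi is flanked by the N- and C-terminal regions of mouse Sox2, which explains why the annotation tool labels the whole CDS as Sox2. A C-terminal 3xFLAG tag, detected only as a partial FLAG repeat match, allows detection or immunoprecipitation. The construct suits transfection or lentiviral delivery to test whether a pre-metazoan Sox-like HMG domain can substitute for that of Sox2 in mammalian cells, though the record states only overexpression as the purpose.
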