Addgene plasmid #231536: pLVTHM-Chim-Pchi-3xFLAG
Purpose: Expresses Salpingoeca helianthica chimeric Pchi in mammalian cells, for protein overexpression
Depositing lab: Ralf Jauch. Depositing organization: University of Hong Kong. Publication: The emergence of Sox and POU transcription factors predates the origins of animal stem cells. Gao Y, Tan DS, Girbig M, Hu H, Zhou X, Xie Q, Yeung SW, Lee KS, Ho SY, Cojocaru V, Yan J, Hochberg GKA, de Mendoza A, Jauch R. Nat Commun. 2024 Nov 14;15(1):9868. doi: 10.1038/s41467-024-54152-x. PubMed 39543096.
Backbone
  Vector backbone: pLVTHM
  Vector type: Mammalian Expression
Growth in bacteria
  Bacterial resistance: Ampicillin, 100 μg/mL
  Growth temperature: 37°C
  Growth strain: NEB Stable
  Copy number: High Copy
Gene/Insert
  Gene/Insert name: Pchi HMG flanked with N- and C-termini of mSox2
  Species: Chimera
  Tag / fusion protein: 3xFLAG (C terminal on insert)
  Cloning method: Gene Synthesis
Terms and licenses: Academic/Nonprofit Terms; Industry Terms: Not Available to Industry
How to cite: pLVTHM-Chim-Pchi-3xFLAG was a gift from Ralf Jauch (Addgene plasmid # 231536 ; http://n2t.net/addgene:231536 ; RRID:Addgene_231536)
